>Addgene plasmid #162126 | LentiCRISPR v2-sgLKB1 clone2 | addgene full sequence | sequence record 322893 | Addgene NGS Result
GTCGACGGATCGGGAGATCTCCCGATCCCCTATGGTGCACTCTCAGTACAATCTGCTCTGATGCCGCATA
GTTAAGCCAGTATCTGCTCCCTGCTTGTGTGTTGGAGGTCGCTGAGTAGTGCGCGAGCAAAATTTAAGCT
ACAACAAGGCAAGGCTTGACCGACAATTGCATGAAGAATCTGCTTAGGGTTAGGCGTTTTGCGCTGCTTC
GCGATGTACGGGCCAGATATACGCGTTGACATTGATTATTGACTAGTTATTAATAGTAATCAATTACGGG
GTCATTAGTTCATAGCCCATATATGGAGTTCCGCGTTACATAACTTACGGTAAATGGCCCGCCTGGCTGA
CCGCCCAACGACCCCCGCCCATTGACGTCAATAATGACGTATGTTCCCATAGTAACGCCAATAGGGACTT
TCCATTGACGTCAATGGGTGGAGTATTTACGGTAAACTGCCCACTTGGCAGTACATCAAGTGTATCATAT
GCCAAGTACGCCCCCTATTGACGTCAATGACGGTAAATGGCCCGCCTGGCATTATGCCCAGTACATGACC
TTATGGGACTTTCCTACTTGGCAGTACATCTACGTATTAGTCATCGCTATTACCATGGTGATGCGGTTTT
GGCAGTACATCAATGGGCGTGGATAGCGGTTTGACTCACGGGGATTTCCAAGTCTCCACCCCATTGACGT
CAATGGGAGTTTGTTTTGGCACCAAAATCAACGGGACTTTCCAAAATGTCGTAACAACTCCGCCCCATTG
ACGCAAATGGGCGGTAGGCGTGTACGGTGGGAGGTCTATATAAGCAGCGCGTTTTGCCTGTACTGGGTCT
CTCTGGTTAGACCAGATCTGAGCCTGGGAGCTCTCTGGCTAACTAGGGAACCCACTGCTTAAGCCTCAAT
AAAGCTTGCCTTGAGTGCTTCAAGTAGTGTGTGCCCGTCTGTTGTGTGACTCTGGTAACTAGAGATCCCT
CAGACCCTTTTAGTCAGTGTGGAAAATCTCTAGCAGTGGCGCCCGAACAGGGACTTGAAAGCGAAAGGGA
AACCAGAGGAGCTCTCTCGACGCAGGACTCGGCTTGCTGAAGCGCGCACGGCAAGAGGCGAGGGGCGGCG
ACTGGTGAGTACGCCAAAAATTTTGACTAGCGGAGGCTAGAAGGAGAGAGATGGGTGCGAGAGCGTCAGT
ATTAAGCGGGGGAGAATTAGATCGCGATGGGAAAAAATTCGGTTAAGGCCAGGGGGAAAGAAAAAATATA
AATTAAAACATATAGTATGGGCAAGCAGGGAGCTAGAACGATTCGCAGTTAATCCTGGCCTGTTAGAAAC
ATCAGAAGGCTGTAGACAAATACTGGGACAGCTACAACCATCCCTTCAGACAGGATCAGAAGAACTTAGA
TCATTATATAATACAGTAGCAACCCTCTATTGTGTGCATCAAAGGATAGAGATAAAAGACACCAAGGAAG
CTTTAGACAAGATAGAGGAAGAGCAAAACAAAAGTAAGACCACCGCACAGCAAGCGGCCGCTGATCTTCA
GACCTGGAGGAGGAGATATGAGGGACAATTGGAGAAGTGAATTATATAAATATAAAGTAGTAAAAATTGA
ACCATTAGGAGTAGCACCCACCAAGGCAAAGAGAAGAGTGGTGCAGAGAGAAAAAAGAGCAGTGGGAATA
GGAGCTTTGTTCCTTGGGTTCTTGGGAGCAGCAGGAAGCACTATGGGCGCAGCGTCAATGACGCTGACGG
TACAGGCCAGACAATTATTGTCTGGTATAGTGCAGCAGCAGAACAATTTGCTGAGGGCTATTGAGGCGCA
ACAGCATCTGTTGCAACTCACAGTCTGGGGCATCAAGCAGCTCCAGGCAAGAATCCTGGCTGTGGAAAGA
TACCTAAAGGATCAACAGCTCCTGGGGATTTGGGGTTGCTCTGGAAAACTCATTTGCACCACTGCTGTGC
CTTGGAATGCTAGTTGGAGTAATAAATCTCTGGAACAGATTTGGAATCACACGACCTGGATGGAGTGGGA
CAGAGAAATTAACAATTACACAAGCTTAATACACTCCTTAATTGAAGAATCGCAAAACCAGCAAGAAAAG
AATGAACAAGAATTATTGGAATTAGATAAATGGGCAAGTTTGTGGAATTGGTTTAACATAACAAATTGGC
TGTGGTATATAAAATTATTCATAATGATAGTAGGAGGCTTGGTAGGTTTAAGAATAGTTTTTGCTGTACT
TTCTATAGTGAATAGAGTTAGGCAGGGATATTCACCATTATCGTTTCAGACCCACCTCCCAACCCCGAGG
GGACCCGACAGGCCCGAAGGAATAGAAGAAGAAGGTGGAGAGAGAGACAGAGACAGATCCATTCGATTAG
TGAACGGATCGGCACTGCGTGCGCCAATTCTGCAGACAAATGGCAGTATTCATCCACAATTTTAAAAGAA
AAGGGGGGATTGGGGGGTACAGTGCAGGGGAAAGAATAGTAGACATAATAGCAACAGACATACAAACTAA
AGAATTACAAAAACAAATTACAAAAATTCAAAATTTTCGGGTTTATTACAGGGACAGCAGAGATCCAGTT
TGGTTAATTAAGGTACCGAGGGCCTATTTCCCATGATTCCTTCATATTTGCATATACGATACAAGGCTGT
TAGAGAGATAATTAGAATTAATTTGACTGTAAACACAAAGATATTAGTACAAAATACGTGACGTAGAAAG
TAATAATTTCTTGGGTAGTTTGCAGTTTTAAAATTATGTTTTAAAATGGACTATCATATGCTTACCGTAA
CTTGAAAGTATTTCGATTTCTTGGCTTTATATATCTTGTGGAAAGGACGAAACACCGCACGGAGGGCGAG
CTGATGTGTTTTAGAGCTAGAAATAGCAAGTTAAAATAAGGCTAGTCCGTTATCAACTTGAAAAAGTGGC
ACCGAGTCGGTGCTTTTTTGAATTCGCTAGCTAGGTCTTGAAAGGAGTGGGAATTGGCTCCGGTGCCCGT
CAGTGGGCAGAGCGCACATCGCCCACAGTCCCCGAGAAGTTGGGGGGAGGGGTCGGCAATTGATCCGGTG
CCTAGAGAAGGTGGCGCGGGGTAAACTGGGAAAGTGATGTCGTGTACTGGCTCCGCCTTTTTCCCGAGGG
TGGGGGAGAACCGTATATAAGTGCAGTAGTCGCCGTGAACGTTCTTTTTCGCAACGGGTTTGCCGCCAGA
ACACAGGACCGGTTCTAGAGCGCTGCCACCATGGACAAGAAGTACAGCATCGGCCTGGACATCGGCACCA
ACTCTGTGGGCTGGGCCGTGATCACCGACGAGTACAAGGTGCCCAGCAAGAAATTCAAGGTGCTGGGCAA
CACCGACCGGCACAGCATCAAGAAGAACCTGATCGGAGCCCTGCTGTTCGACAGCGGCGAAACAGCCGAG
GCCACCCGGCTGAAGAGAACCGCCAGAAGAAGATACACCAGACGGAAGAACCGGATCTGCTATCTGCAAG
AGATCTTCAGCAACGAGATGGCCAAGGTGGACGACAGCTTCTTCCACAGACTGGAAGAGTCCTTCCTGGT
GGAAGAGGATAAGAAGCACGAGCGGCACCCCATCTTCGGCAACATCGTGGACGAGGTGGCCTACCACGAG
AAGTACCCCACCATCTACCACCTGAGAAAGAAACTGGTGGACAGCACCGACAAGGCCGACCTGCGGCTGA
TCTATCTGGCCCTGGCCCACATGATCAAGTTCCGGGGCCACTTCCTGATCGAGGGCGACCTGAACCCCGA
CAACAGCGACGTGGACAAGCTGTTCATCCAGCTGGTGCAGACCTACAACCAGCTGTTCGAGGAAAACCCC
ATCAACGCCAGCGGCGTGGACGCCAAGGCCATCCTGTCTGCCAGACTGAGCAAGAGCAGACGGCTGGAAA
ATCTGATCGCCCAGCTGCCCGGCGAGAAGAAGAATGGCCTGTTCGGAAACCTGATTGCCCTGAGCCTGGG
CCTGACCCCCAACTTCAAGAGCAACTTCGACCTGGCCGAGGATGCCAAACTGCAGCTGAGCAAGGACACC
TACGACGACGACCTGGACAACCTGCTGGCCCAGATCGGCGACCAGTACGCCGACCTGTTTCTGGCCGCCA
AGAACCTGTCCGACGCCATCCTGCTGAGCGACATCCTGAGAGTGAACACCGAGATCACCAAGGCCCCCCT
GAGCGCCTCTATGATCAAGAGATACGACGAGCACCACCAGGACCTGACCCTGCTGAAAGCTCTCGTGCGG
CAGCAGCTGCCTGAGAAGTACAAAGAGATTTTCTTCGACCAGAGCAAGAACGGCTACGCCGGCTACATTG
ACGGCGGAGCCAGCCAGGAAGAGTTCTACAAGTTCATCAAGCCCATCCTGGAAAAGATGGACGGCACCGA
GGAACTGCTCGTGAAGCTGAACAGAGAGGACCTGCTGCGGAAGCAGCGGACCTTCGACAACGGCAGCATC
CCCCACCAGATCCACCTGGGAGAGCTGCACGCCATTCTGCGGCGGCAGGAAGATTTTTACCCATTCCTGA
AGGACAACCGGGAAAAGATCGAGAAGATCCTGACCTTCCGCATCCCCTACTACGTGGGCCCTCTGGCCAG
GGGAAACAGCAGATTCGCCTGGATGACCAGAAAGAGCGAGGAAACCATCACCCCCTGGAACTTCGAGGAA
GTGGTGGACAAGGGCGCTTCCGCCCAGAGCTTCATCGAGCGGATGACCAACTTCGATAAGAACCTGCCCA
ACGAGAAGGTGCTGCCCAAGCACAGCCTGCTGTACGAGTACTTCACCGTGTATAACGAGCTGACCAAAGT
GAAATACGTGACCGAGGGAATGAGAAAGCCCGCCTTCCTGAGCGGCGAGCAGAAAAAGGCCATCGTGGAC
CTGCTGTTCAAGACCAACCGGAAAGTGACCGTGAAGCAGCTGAAAGAGGACTACTTCAAGAAAATCGAGT
GCTTCGACTCCGTGGAAATCTCCGGCGTGGAAGATCGGTTCAACGCCTCCCTGGGCACATACCACGATCT
GCTGAAAATTATCAAGGACAAGGACTTCCTGGACAATGAGGAAAACGAGGACATTCTGGAAGATATCGTG
CTGACCCTGACACTGTTTGAGGACAGAGAGATGATCGAGGAACGGCTGAAAACCTATGCCCACCTGTTCG
ACGACAAAGTGATGAAGCAGCTGAAGCGGCGGAGATACACCGGCTGGGGCAGGCTGAGCCGGAAGCTGAT
CAACGGCATCCGGGACAAGCAGTCCGGCAAGACAATCCTGGATTTCCTGAAGTCCGACGGCTTCGCCAAC
AGAAACTTCATGCAGCTGATCCACGACGACAGCCTGACCTTTAAAGAGGACATCCAGAAAGCCCAGGTGT
CCGGCCAGGGCGATAGCCTGCACGAGCACATTGCCAATCTGGCCGGCAGCCCCGCCATTAAGAAGGGCAT
CCTGCAGACAGTGAAGGTGGTGGACGAGCTCGTGAAAGTGATGGGCCGGCACAAGCCCGAGAACATCGTG
ATCGAAATGGCCAGAGAGAACCAGACCACCCAGAAGGGACAGAAGAACAGCCGCGAGAGAATGAAGCGGA
TCGAAGAGGGCATCAAAGAGCTGGGCAGCCAGATCCTGAAAGAACACCCCGTGGAAAACACCCAGCTGCA
GAACGAGAAGCTGTACCTGTACTACCTGCAGAATGGGCGGGATATGTACGTGGACCAGGAACTGGACATC
AACCGGCTGTCCGACTACGATGTGGACCATATCGTGCCTCAGAGCTTTCTGAAGGACGACTCCATCGACA
ACAAGGTGCTGACCAGAAGCGACAAGAACCGGGGCAAGAGCGACAACGTGCCCTCCGAAGAGGTCGTGAA
GAAGATGAAGAACTACTGGCGGCAGCTGCTGAACGCCAAGCTGATTACCCAGAGAAAGTTCGACAATCTG
ACCAAGGCCGAGAGAGGCGGCCTGAGCGAACTGGATAAGGCCGGCTTCATCAAGAGACAGCTGGTGGAAA
CCCGGCAGATCACAAAGCACGTGGCACAGATCCTGGACTCCCGGATGAACACTAAGTACGACGAGAATGA
CAAGCTGATCCGGGAAGTGAAAGTGATCACCCTGAAGTCCAAGCTGGTGTCCGATTTCCGGAAGGATTTC
CAGTTTTACAAAGTGCGCGAGATCAACAACTACCACCACGCCCACGACGCCTACCTGAACGCCGTCGTGG
GAACCGCCCTGATCAAAAAGTACCCTAAGCTGGAAAGCGAGTTCGTGTACGGCGACTACAAGGTGTACGA
CGTGCGGAAGATGATCGCCAAGAGCGAGCAGGAAATCGGCAAGGCTACCGCCAAGTACTTCTTCTACAGC
AACATCATGAACTTTTTCAAGACCGAGATTACCCTGGCCAACGGCGAGATCCGGAAGCGGCCTCTGATCG
AGACAAACGGCGAAACCGGGGAGATCGTGTGGGATAAGGGCCGGGATTTTGCCACCGTGCGGAAAGTGCT
GAGCATGCCCCAAGTGAATATCGTGAAAAAGACCGAGGTGCAGACAGGCGGCTTCAGCAAAGAGTCTATC
CTGCCCAAGAGGAACAGCGATAAGCTGATCGCCAGAAAGAAGGACTGGGACCCTAAGAAGTACGGCGGCT
TCGACAGCCCCACCGTGGCCTATTCTGTGCTGGTGGTGGCCAAAGTGGAAAAGGGCAAGTCCAAGAAACT
GAAGAGTGTGAAAGAGCTGCTGGGGATCACCATCATGGAAAGAAGCAGCTTCGAGAAGAATCCCATCGAC
TTTCTGGAAGCCAAGGGCTACAAAGAAGTGAAAAAGGACCTGATCATCAAGCTGCCTAAGTACTCCCTGT
TCGAGCTGGAAAACGGCCGGAAGAGAATGCTGGCCTCTGCCGGCGAACTGCAGAAGGGAAACGAACTGGC
CCTGCCCTCCAAATATGTGAACTTCCTGTACCTGGCCAGCCACTATGAGAAGCTGAAGGGCTCCCCCGAG
GATAATGAGCAGAAACAGCTGTTTGTGGAACAGCACAAGCACTACCTGGACGAGATCATCGAGCAGATCA
GCGAGTTCTCCAAGAGAGTGATCCTGGCCGACGCTAATCTGGACAAAGTGCTGTCCGCCTACAACAAGCA
CCGGGATAAGCCCATCAGAGAGCAGGCCGAGAATATCATCCACCTGTTTACCCTGACCAATCTGGGAGCC
CCTGCCGCCTTCAAGTACTTTGACACCACCATCGACCGGAAGAGGTACACCAGCACCAAAGAGGTGCTGG
ACGCCACCCTGATCCACCAGAGCATCACCGGCCTGTACGAGACACGGATCGACCTGTCTCAGCTGGGAGG
CGACAAGCGACCTGCCGCCACAAAGAAGGCTGGACAGGCTAAGAAGAAGAAAGATTACAAAGACGATGAC
GATAAGGGATCCGGCGCAACAAACTTCTCTCTGCTGAAACAAGCCGGAGATGTCGAAGAGAATCCTGGAC
CGACCGAGTACAAGCCCACGGTGCGCCTCGCCACCCGCGACGACGTCCCCAGGGCCGTACGCACCCTCGC
CGCCGCGTTCGCCGACTACCCCGCCACGCGCCACACCGTCGATCCGGACCGCCACATCGAGCGGGTCACC
GAGCTGCAAGAACTCTTCCTCACGCGCGTCGGGCTCGACATCGGCAAGGTGTGGGTCGCGGACGACGGCG
CCGCGGTGGCGGTCTGGACCACGCCGGAGAGCGTCGAAGCGGGGGCGGTGTTCGCCGAGATCGGCCCGCG
CATGGCCGAGTTGAGCGGTTCCCGGCTGGCCGCGCAGCAACAGATGGAAGGCCTCCTGGCGCCGCACCGG
CCCAAGGAGCCCGCGTGGTTCCTGGCCACCGTCGGAGTCTCGCCCGACCACCAGGGCAAGGGTCTGGGCA
GCGCCGTCGTGCTCCCCGGAGTGGAGGCGGCCGAGCGCGCCGGGGTGCCCGCCTTCCTGGAGACCTCCGC
GCCCCGCAACCTCCCCTTCTACGAGCGGCTCGGCTTCACCGTCACCGCCGACGTCGAGGTGCCCGAAGGA
CCGCGCACCTGGTGCATGACCCGCAAGCCCGGTGCCTGAACGCGTTAAGTCGACAATCAACCTCTGGATT
ACAAAATTTGTGAAAGATTGACTGGTATTCTTAACTATGTTGCTCCTTTTACGCTATGTGGATACGCTGC
TTTAATGCCTTTGTATCATGCTATTGCTTCCCGTATGGCTTTCATTTTCTCCTCCTTGTATAAATCCTGG
TTGCTGTCTCTTTATGAGGAGTTGTGGCCCGTTGTCAGGCAACGTGGCGTGGTGTGCACTGTGTTTGCTG
ACGCAACCCCCACTGGTTGGGGCATTGCCACCACCTGTCAGCTCCTTTCCGGGACTTTCGCTTTCCCCCT
CCCTATTGCCACGGCGGAACTCATCGCCGCCTGCCTTGCCCGCTGCTGGACAGGGGCTCGGCTGTTGGGC
ACTGACAATTCCGTGGTGTTGTCGGGGAAATCATCGTCCTTTCCTTGGCTGCTCGCCTGTGTTGCCACCT
GGATTCTGCGCGGGACGTCCTTCTGCTACGTCCCTTCGGCCCTCAATCCAGCGGACCTTCCTTCCCGCGG
CCTGCTGCCGGCTCTGCGGCCTCTTCCGCGTCTTCGCCTTCGCCCTCAGACGAGTCGGATCTCCCTTTGG
GCCGCCTCCCCGCGTCGACTTTAAGACCAATGACTTACAAGGCAGCTGTAGATCTTAGCCACTTTTTAAA
AGAAAAGGGGGGACTGGAAGGGCTAATTCACTCCCAACGAAGACAAGATCTGCTTTTTGCTTGTACTGGG
TCTCTCTGGTTAGACCAGATCTGAGCCTGGGAGCTCTCTGGCTAACTAGGGAACCCACTGCTTAAGCCTC
AATAAAGCTTGCCTTGAGTGCTTCAAGTAGTGTGTGCCCGTCTGTTGTGTGACTCTGGTAACTAGAGATC
CCTCAGACCCTTTTAGTCAGTGTGGAAAATCTCTAGCAGGGCCCGTTTAAACCCGCTGATCAGCCTCGAC
TGTGCCTTCTAGTTGCCAGCCATCTGTTGTTTGCCCCTCCCCCGTGCCTTCCTTGACCCTGGAAGGTGCC
ACTCCCACTGTCCTTTCCTAATAAAATGAGGAAATTGCATCGCATTGTCTGAGTAGGTGTCATTCTATTC
TGGGGGGTGGGGTGGGGCAGGACAGCAAGGGGGAGGATTGGGAAGACAATAGCAGGCATGCTGGGGATGC
GGTGGGCTCTATGGCTTCTGAGGCGGAAAGAACCAGCTGGGGCTCTAGGGGGTATCCCC
[124 nt withheld, positions 9300-9423]
C
[91 nt withheld, positions 9425-9515]
A
[49 nt withheld, positions 9517-9565]
CCTTTGACGTTGGAGTCCACGTTCTTT
[37 nt withheld, positions 9593-9629]
ACCCTATCTCGGTCTATTCTTTTGATTTATAAGGGATTTTGCCGATTTCGGCCTATTGGTTAAAAAATGA
GCTGATTTAACAAAAATTTAACGCGAATTAATTCTGTGGAATGTGTGTCAGTTAGGGTGTGGAAAGTCCC
CAGGCTCCCCAGCAGGCAGAAGTATGCAAAGCATGCATCTCAATTAGTCAGCAACCAGGTGTGGAAAGTC
CCCAGGCTCCCCAGCAGGCAGAAGTATGCAAAGCATGCATCTCAATTAGTCAGCAACCATAGTCCCGCCC
CTAACTCCGCCCATCCCGCCCCTAACTCCGCCCAGTTCCGCCCATTCTCCGCCCCATGGCTGACTAATTT
TTTTTATTTATGCAGAGGCCGAGGCCGCCTCTGCCTCTGAGCTATTCCAGAAGTAGTGAGGAGGCTTTTT
TGGAGGCCTAGGCTTTTGCAAAAAGCTCCCGGGAGCTTGTATATCCATTTTCGGATCTGATCAGCACGTG
TTGACAATTAATCATCGGCATAGTATATCGGCATAGTATAATACGACAAGGTGAGGAACTAAACCATGGC
CAAGTTGACCAGTGCCGTTCCGGTGCTCACCGCGCGCGACGTCGCCGGAGCGGTCGAGTTCTGGACCGAC
CGGCTCGGGTTCTCCCGGGACTTCGTGGAGGACGACTTCGCCGGTGTGGTCCGGGACGACGTGACCCTGT
TCATCAGCGCGGTCCAGGACCAGGTGGTGCCGGACAACACCCTGGCCTGGGTGTGGGTGCGCGGCCTGGA
CGAGCTGTACGCCGAGTGGTCGGAGGTCGTGTCCACGAACTTCCGGGACGCCTCCGGGCCGGCCATGACC
GAGATCGGCGAGCAGCCGTGGGGGCGGGAGTTCGCCCTGCGCGACCCGGCCGGCAACTGCGTGCACTTCG
TGGCCGAGGAGCAGGACTGACACGTGCTACGAGATTTCGATTCCACCGCCGCCTTCTATGAAAGGTTGGG
CTTCGGAATCGTTTTCCGGGACGCCGGCTGGATGATCCTCCAGCGCGGGGATCTCATGCTGGAGTTCTTC
GCCCACCCCAACTTGTTTATTGCAGCTTATAATGGTTACAAATAAAGCAATAGCATCACAAATTTCACAA
ATAAAGCATTTTTTTCACTGCATTCTAGTTGTGGTTTGTCCAAACTCATCAATGTATCTTATCATGTCTG
TATACCGTCGACCTCTAGCTAGAGCTTGGCGTAATCATGGTCATAGCTGTTTCCTGTGTGAAATTGTTAT
CCGCTCACAATTCCACACAACATACGAGCCGGAAGCATAAAGTGTAAAGCCTGGGGTGCCTAATGAGTGA
GCTAACTCACATTAATTGCGTTGCGCTCACTGCCCGCTTTCCAGTCGGGAAACCTGTCGTGCCAGCTGCA
TTAATGAATCGGCCAACGCGCGGGGAGAGGCGGTTTGCGTATTGGGCGCTCTTCCGCTTCCTCGCTCACT
GACTCGCTGCGCTCGGTCGTTCGGCTGCGGCGAGCGGTATCAGCTCACTCAAAGGCGGTAATACGGTTAT
CCACAGAATCAGGGGATAACGCAGGAAAGAACATGTGAGCAAAAGGCCAGCAAAAGGCCAGGAACCGTAA
AAAGGCCGCGTTGCTGGCGTTTTTCCATAGGCTCCGCCCCCCTGACGAGCATCACAAAAATCGACGCTCA
AGTCAGAGGTGGCGAAACCCGACAGGACTATAAAGATACCAGGCGTTTCCCCCTGGAAGCTCCCTCGTGC
GCTCTCCTGTTCCGACCCTGCCGCTTACCGGATACCTGTCCGCCTTTCTCCCTTCGGGAAGCGTGGCGCT
TTCTCATAGCTCACGCTGTAGGTATCTCAGTTCGGTGTAGGTCGTTCGCTCCAAGCTGGGCTGTGTGCAC
GAACCCCCCGTTCAGCCCGACCGCTGCGCCTTATCCGGTAACTATCGTCTTGAGTCCAACCCGGTAAGAC
ACGACTTATCGCCACTGGCAGCAGCCACTGGTAACAGGATTAGCAGAGCGAGGTATGTAGGCGGTGCTAC
AGAGTTCTTGAAGTGGTGGCCTAACTACGGCTACACTAGAAGAACAGTATTTGGTATCTGCGCTCTGCTG
AAGCCAGTTACCTTCGGAAAAAGAGTTGGTAGCTCTTGATCCGGCAAACAAACCACCGCTGGTAGCGGTG
GTTTTTTTGTTTGCAAGCAGCAGATTACGCGCAGAAAAAAAGGATCTCAAGAAGATCCTTTGATCTTTTC
TACGGGGTCTGACGCTCAGTGGAACGAAAACTCACGTTAAGGGATTTTGGTCATGAGATTATCAAAAAGG
ATCTTCACCTAGATCCTTTTAAATTAAAAATGAAGTTTTAAATCAATCTAAAGTATATATGAGTAAACTT
GGTCTGACAGTTACCAATGCTTAATCAGTGAGGCACCTATCTCAGCGATCTGTCTATTTCGTTCATCCAT
AGTTGCCTGACTCCCCGTCGTGTAGATAACTACGATACGGGAGGGCTTACCATCTGGCCCCAGTGCTGCA
ATGATACCGCGAGACCCACGCTCACCGGCTCCAGATTTATCAGCAATAAACCAGCCAGCCGGAAGGGCCG
AGCGCAGAAGTGGTCCTGCAACTTTATCCGCCTCCATCCAGTCTATTAATTGTTGCCGGGAAGCTAGAGT
AAGTAGTTCGCCAGTTAATAGTTTGCGCAACGTTGTTGCCATTGCTACAGGCATCGTGGTGTCACGCTCG
TCGTTTGGTATGGCTTCATTCAGCTCCGGTTCCCAACGATCAAGGCGAGTTACATGATCCCCCATGTTGT
GCAAAAAAGCGGTTAGCTCCTTCGGTCCTCCGATCGTTGTCAGAAGTAAGTTGGCCGCAGTGTTATCACT
CATGGTTATGGCAGCACTGCATAATTCTCTTACTGTCATGCCATCCGTAAGATGCTTTTCTGTGACTGGT
GAGTACTCAACCAAGTCATTCTGAGAATAGTGTATGCGGCGACCGAGTTGCTCTTGCCCGGCGTCAATAC
GGGATAATACCGCGCCACATAGCAGAACTTTAAAAGTGCTCATCATTGGAAAACGTTCTTCGGGGCGAAA
ACTCTCAAGGATCTTACCGCTGTTGAGATCCAGTTCGATGTAACCCACTCGTGCACCCAACTGATCTTCA
GCATCTTTTACTTTCACCAGCGTTTCTGGGTGAGCAAAAACAGGAAGGCAAAATGCCGCAAAAAAGGGAA
TAAGGGCGACACGGAAATGTTGAATACTCATACTCTTCCTTTTTCAATATTATTGAAGCATTTATCAGGG
TTATTGTCTCATGAGCGGATACATATTTGAATGTATTTAGAAAAATAAACAAATAGGGGTTCCGCGCACA
TTTCCCCGAAAAGTGCCACCTGAC
Features (pLannotate 1.2.2; 33 found; start..end, strand, type, name):
     31..83      -  misc_feature   bom (fragment): basis of mobility region from pBR322
    238..617     +  enhancer       CMV enhancer: human cytomegalovirus immediate early enhancer
    618..817     +  promoter       CMV promoter: human cytomegalovirus (CMV) immediate early promoter
    835..1015    +  LTR            5' LTR (truncated): truncated 5' long terminal repeat (LTR) from HIV-1
   1062..1187    +  misc_feature   HIV-1 Ψ: packaging signal of human immunodeficiency virus type 1
   1171..1534    +  CDS            HIV-1 gag (fragment): gag protein from human immunodeficiency virus 1; gag
   1680..1913    +  misc_feature   RRE: The Rev response element (RRE) of HIV-1 allows for Rev-dependent mRNA export from the nucleus to the cytoplasm.
   2290..2390    +  CDS            Rev (fragment): human immunodeficiency virus 1 (HIV-1) Rev protein; rev; enhances nuclear export of unspliced and incompletely spliced viral mRNAs
   2440..2557    +  misc_feature   cPPT/CTS: central polypurine tract and central termination sequence of HIV-1
   2608..2848    +  promoter       U6 promoter: RNA polymerase III promoter for human U6 snRNA
   2878..2953    +  misc_RNA       gRNA scaffold: guide RNA scaffold for the Streptococcus pyogenes CRISPR/Cas9 system
   2971..2989    +  CDS            small t antigen (fragment): SV40 (simian virus 40) small t antigen
   3015..3226    +  promoter       EF-1α core promoter: core promoter for human elongation factor EF-1α
   3251..7354    +  CDS            Cas9: Cas9 (Csn1) endonuclease from the Streptococcus pyogenes Type II CRISPR/Cas system generates RNA-guided double strand breaks in DNA
   7492..8089    +  CDS            PuroR (fragment): puromycin N-acetyltransferase; pac from Streptomyces; confers resistance to puromycin
   8105..8693    +  misc_feature   WPRE: woodchuck hepatitis virus posttranscriptional regulatory element
   8744..8763    +  misc_feature   cPPT/CTS (fragment): central polypurine tract and central termination sequence of HIV-1
   8765..8998    +  LTR            3' LTR (ΔU3): self-inactivating 3' long terminal repeat (LTR) from HIV-1
   9030..9254    +  polyA_signal   bGH poly(A) signal: bovine growth hormone polyadenylation signal
   9258..9279    +  promoter       SV40 promoter (fragment): SV40 enhancer and early promoter
   9300..9728    +  rep_origin     f1 ori (sequence partly withheld): f1 bacteriophage origin of replication; arrow indicates direction of (+) strand synthesis
   9742..10071   +  promoter       SV40 promoter: SV40 enhancer and early promoter
  10119..10166   +  promoter       EM7 promoter: synthetic bacterial promoter&nbsp
  10185..10559   +  CDS            BleoR: antibiotic-binding protein; Sh ble from Streptoalloteichus hindustanus; confers resistance to bleomycin, phleomycin, and Zeocin™
  10569..10694   +  CDS            ble (fragment): BLE_KLEPN - Experimental evidence at protein level: Swiss-Prot protein existence level 1. Binding protein with a strong affinity to the bleomycin family of antibiotics. Binds to CL990; an antimitotic-antibiotic compound. From Klebsiella pneumoniae.
  10689..10810   +  polyA_signal   SV40 poly(A) signal: SV40 polyadenylation signal
  10881..10903   -  protein_bind   lac operator (fragment): The lac repressor binds to the lac operator to inhibit transcription in E. coli. This inhibition can be relieved by adding lactose or isopropyl-β-D-thiogalactopyranoside (IPTG). lac repressor encoded by lacI
  10907..10937   -  promoter       lac promoter: promoter for the E. coli lac operon
  10952..10973   -  protein_bind   CAP binding site: CAP binding activates transcription in the presence of cAMP. E. coli catabolite activator protein
  10986..11078   -  CDS            lacI (fragment): lac repressor; lacI; The lac repressor binds to the lac operator to inhibit transcription in E. coli. This inhibition can be relieved by adding lactose or isopropyl-β-D-thiogalactopyranoside (IPTG).
  11261..11849   -  rep_origin     ori: high-copy-number ColE1/pMB1/pBR322/pUC origin of replication
  12020..12880   -  CDS            AmpR: β-lactamase; bla; confers resistance to ampicillin, carbenicillin, and related antibiotics
  12881..12985   -  promoter       AmpR promoter: bla
