[The description below was written by a language model from this plasmid's Addgene catalogue record and pLannotate feature annotations shown in this document.]
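Description:
LentiCRISPR v2-sgLKB1 clone2 is an all-in-one lentiviral CRISPR/Cas9 plasmid of about 13 kb, built on the lentiCRISPR v2 backbone, that carries a single guide RNA directed against human STK11 (LKB1). In bacteria it is maintained through a high-copy ColE1/pUC-type origin and selected with ampicillin via the β-lactamase gene. An f1 origin and an SV40/EM7-driven bleomycin/Zeocin resistance cassette also sit in the backbone, outside the viral transfer region.

The transfer cassette has a third-generation, self-inactivating layout. A CMV enhancer/promoter fused to a truncated HIV-1 5' LTR drives genomic RNA production in packaging cells, followed by the Ψ packaging signal with a partial gag sequence, the Rev response element for nuclear export, and the cPPT/CTS, which aids nuclear import of the viral genome. The cassette ends in a ΔU3 3' LTR, so the integrated provirus lacks LTR promoter activity. Within this unit, a human U6 RNA polymerase III promoter expresses the LKB1-targeting spacer joined to the Streptococcus pyogenes gRNA scaffold. An EF-1α core promoter drives S. pyogenes Cas9, followed by the puromycin N-acetyltransferase coding sequence, with a WPRE downstream to enhance transcript expression. The feature table does not annotate the element linking Cas9 to PuroR, nor any epitope tag or nuclear localization signals.

A single transduction thus delivers both nuclease and guide, and puromycin selects the transduced mammalian cells. The construct is intended for knocking out LKB1 in human cells, and the associated publication concerns energy stress, AMPK activation and ferroptosis. The "clone2" designation suggests it is one of several LKB1 guide constructs, although the record describes only this one.
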