Addgene plasmid #162126: LentiCRISPR v2-sgLKB1 clone2
Purpose: Lentiviral sgRNA plasmid targeting human LKB1
Depositing lab: Boyi Gan. Depositing organization: University of Texas MD Anderson Cancer Center. Publication: Energy-stress-mediated AMPK activation inhibits ferroptosis. Lee H, Zandkarimi F, Zhang Y, Meena JK, Kim J, Zhuang L, Tyagi S, Ma L, Westbrook TF, Steinberg GR, Nakada D, Stockwell BR, Gan B. Nat Cell Biol. 2020 Feb;22(2):225-234. doi: 10.1038/s41556-020-0461-8. Epub 2020 Feb 6. PubMed 32029897.
Backbone
  Vector backbone: lentiCRISPR v2
  Vector type: Lentiviral
  Selectable markers: Puromycin
Growth in bacteria
  Bacterial resistance: Ampicillin, 100 μg/mL
  Growth temperature: 37°C
  Growth strain: NEB Stable
  Copy number: High Copy
Gene/Insert
  Gene/Insert name: sgLKB1
  gRNA/shRNA sequence: CACGGAGGGCGAGCTGATGT
  Species: H. sapiens (human)
  Entrez Gene: STK11 (a.k.a. LKB1, PJS, hLKB1)
  Cloning method: Gibson Cloning
Terms and licenses: Academic/Nonprofit Terms; Industry Terms: Not Available to Industry
How to cite: LentiCRISPR v2-sgLKB1 clone2 was a gift from Boyi Gan (Addgene plasmid # 162126 ; http://n2t.net/addgene:162126 ; RRID:Addgene_162126)
